>Addgene plasmid #18351 | T4 Lysozyme N53A C54A N55A G56A V57A I58A | addgene partial sequence | sequence record 24138 | 3primeUP
CTNNGAAAAGCCCGCTCATTAGGCGGGCTCAGATCTGCTCATGTTTGACAGCTTATCATCGATAAGCTTC
GGCAATAAATTCTTGATATGTTTTCATATGTTTCCTTTAAATATTTTAATTAGTAATTGTCTATTCAAGT
AATTGTGAATATACTATCACAATTCCAAGAGAAAGTAAACAGCTTTATAGATTTTTATACGCGTCCCAAG
TGCCAGTTCTAAACGTTGTAATGACTCGTTTTGCGCGATTAGGTGTTTGATTATACCATCTACTTTTAGC
TAAGTTAACTGCTGCTTCATCCCAGCGTTTTTGTTGAAGCATACGTAAAGAGTTAGTAAATCCTGCCACA
CCGGTTTCTCCCATTTGGAAAACCATATTAATCAATGCACAGCGACGAACCGCATCAAGAGAATCATAAA
CCGGTTTTAATTTAGCATTTCTCAGAATTCCGCGAACAGCAGCATCAACATCCTGATTAAAGAGTTTTTC
AGCCTCATCTTTTGTAGCTGCAGCAGCGGCAGCACGCCCAATAGCTTTATCTAATTCAGATTTAGCAGCA
TTAAGTGATGGACTTTTTGTAAGCAAATGACCGATGCCAATAGTGTAATAGCCTTCTGTGTCTTTATAGA
TTTTAAGTCTAAGACCTTCATCTATACGTAACATTTCAAATATATTCATAATACCTCCTAAGCATCGATG
GATCCTGTTTCCTGTGTGAAATTGTTATCCGCTCACAATTCCACACATTATACGAGCCGATGATTAATTG
TCAACAGGGGGATGGGGGAGTAAGCTGATCCTGTTTCCTGTGTGAAATTGTTATCCGCTCACAATTCCAC
ACATTATACGAGCCGATGATTAATTGTCAACAGGGGGATGGGGAGTAAGCTCATCGATGGATCGATCNGG
TTTCCTGGGGGAAAATGGTNATCCGCTCACAATTCCCCNCATTATACGAGCCGGAANCATAAAGGGGNAA
AGCCTGGGGGGGCCTAANGNGGNGNGCTAACTTACATTAATTGGNGNTGGGGCNNCACGGCCCCCTTTCC
ANNCGGGGAAACCNGGTCGGGGCNNGGACACCCATCNAAAGGGGGCAAAACCTTTCGGGGGNANG
