[The description below was written by a language model from this plasmid's Addgene catalogue record.]
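Description:
T4 Lysozyme N53A C54A N55A G56A V57A I58A is a bacterial expression plasmid built on the pHS1403 backbone (about 5 kb without insert). It carries a mutant version of the bacteriophage T4 lysozyme gene (gene e), also recorded under the alternative name 6005A. It is a high-copy plasmid propagated in E. coli under ampicillin selection. The record does not state the origin of replication, the promoter driving expression, or any fusion tags, and no feature table is available to fill these in.

The insert is roughly 600 bp and was placed in the vector by restriction cloning between BamHI at the 5′ end and HindIII at the 3′ end, with both sites left intact. According to the depositor's comments, the BamHI site lies 27 bp from the ATG and the HindIII site 115 bp from the stop codon. The fragment therefore includes short flanking untranslated stretches around the coding region and can be excised as a unit.

The defining feature is a run of six consecutive alanine substitutions at residues 53 to 58 (Asn53, Cys54, Asn55, Gly56, Val57 and Ile58 all changed to Ala). This replaces a contiguous segment of the protein with polyalanine and, incidentally, removes the cysteine at position 54.

The record gives no explicit purpose. However, T4 lysozyme is a widely used model protein for studies of folding, stability and structure. A block alanine replacement of this type fits with producing the variant in bacteria to examine how far a stretch of sequence can be simplified and how this affects the protein's structure, stability or activity.
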