Addgene plasmid #18351: T4 Lysozyme N53A C54A N55A G56A V57A I58A
Depositing lab: Brian Matthews. Depositing organization: University of Oregon.
Backbone
  Vector backbone: pHS1403
  Backbone size w/o insert (bp): 5000
  Vector type: Bacterial Expression
Growth in bacteria
  Bacterial resistance: Ampicillin, 100 μg/mL
  Growth temperature: 37°C
  Growth strain: DH5alpha
  Copy number: High Copy
Gene/Insert
  Gene/Insert name: T4 Lysozyme (alt name: 6005A)
  Species: Bacteriophage T4
  Insert size (bp): 600
  Mutation: N53A C54A N55A G56A V57A I58A
  GenBank ID: NP_049736
  Entrez Gene: e (a.k.a. T4p123)
  Cloning method: Restriction Enzyme; 5′ cloning site BamHI (not destroyed); 3′ cloning site HindIII (not destroyed)
  Sequencing primers: 5′ na; 3′ GGCGTATCACGAGGCCC
Terms and licenses: Academic/Nonprofit Terms; Industry Terms: Not Available to Industry
Depositor comments: The BamHI site is 27 bp from the ATG and the HindIII site is 115 bp from the stop.
How to cite: T4 Lysozyme N53A C54A N55A G56A V57A I58A was a gift from Brian Matthews (Addgene plasmid # 18351 ; http://n2t.net/addgene:18351 ; RRID:Addgene_18351)
